>Addgene plasmid #64373 | 8024 GFP_Kras_G12C_2A_puro | depositor full sequence | sequence record 134784 | 8024 GFP_Kras_G12C_2A_puro sequence 8056 bps
ATCGATAAAATAAAAGATTTTATTTAGTCTCCAGAAAAAGGGGGGAATGAAAGACCCCACCTGTAGGTTT
GGCAAGCTAGCTTAAGTAACGCCATTTTGCAAGGCATGGAAAATACATAACTGAGAATAGAGAAGTTCAG
ATCAAGGTTAGGAACAGAGAGACAGCAGAATATGGGCCAAACAGGATATCTGTGGTAAGCAGTTCCTGCC
CCGGCTCAGGGCCAAGAACAGATGGTCCCCAGATGCGGTCCCGCCCTCAGCAGTTTCTAGAGAACCATCA
GATGTTTCCAGGGTGCCCCAAGGACCTGAAATGACCCTGTGCCTTATTTGAACTAACCAATCAGTTCGCT
TCTCGCTTCTGTTCGCGCGCTTCTGCTCCCCGAGCTCAATAAAAGAGCCCACAACCCCTCACTCGGCGCG
CCAGTCCTCCGATAGACTGCGTCGCCCGGGTACCCGTGTATCCAATAAACCCTCTTGCAGTTGCATCCGA
CTTGTGGTCTCGCTGTTCCTTGGGAGGGTCTCCTCTGAGTGATTGACTACCCGTCAGCGGGGGTCTTTCA
TGGGTAACAGTTTCTTGAAGTTGGAGAACAACATTCTGAGGGTAGGAGTCGAATATTAAGTAATCCTGAC
TCAATTAGCCACTGTTTTGAATCCACATACTCCAATACTCCTGAAATAGTTCATTATGGACAGCGCAAAA
AGAGCTGGGGAGAATTGTGAAATTGTTATCCGCTCACAATTCCACACAACATACGAGCCGGAAGCATAAA
GTGTAAAGCCTGGGGTGCCTAATGAGTGAGCTAACTCACATTAATTGCGTTGCGCTCACTGCCCGCTTTC
CAGTCGGGAAACCTGTCGTGCCAGCTGCATTAATGAATCGGCCAACGCGCGGGGAGAGGCGGTTTGCGTA
TTGGGCGCTCTTCCGCTTCCTCGCTCACTGACTCGCTGCGCTCGGTCGTTCGGCTGCGGCGAGCGGTATC
AGCTCACTCAAAGGCGGTAATACGGTTATCCACAGAATCAGGGGATAACGCAGGAAAGAACATGTGAGCA
AAAGGCCAGCAAAAGGCCAGGAACCGTAAAAAGGCCGCGTTGCTGGCGTTTTTCCATAGGCTCCGCCCCC
CTGACGAGCATCACAAAAATCGACGCTCAAGTCAGAGGTGGCGAAACCCGACAGGACTATAAAGATACCA
GGCGTTTCCCCCTGGAAGCTCCCTCGTGCGCTCTCCTGTTCCGACCCTGCCGCTTACCGGATACCTGTCC
GCCTTTCTCCCTTCGGGAAGCGTGGCGCTTTCTCATAGCTCACGCTGTAGGTATCTCAGTTCGGTGTAGG
TCGTTCGCTCCAAGCTGGGCTGTGTGCACGAACCCCCCGTTCAGCCCGACCGCTGCGCCTTATCCGGTAA
CTATCGTCTTGAGTCCAACCCGGTAAGACACGACTTATCGCCACTGGCAGCAGCCACTGGTAACAGGATT
AGCAGAGCGAGGTATGTAGGCGGTGCTACAGAGTTCTTGAAGTGGTGGCCTAACTACGGCTACACTAGAA
GGACAGTATTTGGTATCTGCGCTCTGCTGAAGCCAGTTACCTTCGGAAAAAGAGTTGGTAGCTCTTGATC
CGGCAAACAAACCACCGCTGGTAGCGGTGGTTTTTTTGTTTGCAAGCAGCAGATTACGCGCAGAAAAAAA
GGATCTCAAGAAGATCCTTTGATCTTTTCTACGGGGTCTGACGCTCAGTGGAACGAAAACTCACGTTAAG
GGATTTTGGTCATGAGATTATCAAAAAGGATCTTCACCTAGATCCTTTTAAATTAAAAATGAAGTTTTAA
ATCAATCTAAAGTATATATGAGTAAACTTGGTCTGACAGTTACCAATGCTTAATCAGTGAGGCACCTATC
TCAGCGATCTGTCTATTTCGTTCATCCATAGTTGCCTGACTCCCCGTCGTGTAGATAACTACGATACGGG
AGGGCTTACCATCTGGCCCCAGTGCTGCAATGATACCGCGAGACCCACGCTCACCGGCTCCAGATTTATC
AGCAATAAACCAGCCAGCCGGAAGGGCCGAGCGCAGAAGTGGTCCTGCAACTTTATCCGCCTCCATCCAG
TCTATTAATTGTTGCCGGGAAGCTAGAGTAAGTAGTTCGCCAGTTAATAGTTTGCGCAACGTTGTTGCCA
TTGCTACAGGCATCGTGGTGTCACGCTCGTCGTTTGGTATGGCTTCATTCAGCTCCGGTTCCCAACGATC
AAGGCGAGTTACATGATCCCCCATGTTGTGCAAAAAAGCGGTTAGCTCCTTCGGTCCTCCGATCGTTGTC
AGAAGTAAGTTGGCCGCAGTGTTATCACTCATGGTTATGGCAGCACTGCATAATTCTCTTACTGTCATGC
CATCCGTAAGATGCTTTTCTGTGACTGGTGAGTACTCAACCAAGTCATTCTGAGAATAGTGTATGCGGCG
ACCGAGTTGCTCTTGCCCGGCGTCAATACGGGATAATACCGCGCCACATAGCAGAACTTTAAAAGTGCTC
ATCATTGGAAAACGTTCTTCGGGGCGAAAACTCTCAAGGATCTTACCGCTGTTGAGATCCAGTTCGATGT
AACCCACTCGTGCACCCAACTGATCTTCAGCATCTTTTACTTTCACCAGCGTTTCTGGGTGAGCAAAAAC
AGGAAGGCAAAATGCCGCAAAAAAGGGAATAAGGGCGACACGGAAATGTTGAATACTCATACTCTTCCTT
TTTCAATATTATTGAAGCATTTATCAGGGTTATTGTCTCATGAGCGGATACATATTTGAATGTATTTAGA
AAAATAAACAAATAGGGGTTCCGCGCACATTTCCCCGAAAAGTGCCACCTGACGTCTAAGAAACCATTAT
TATCATGACATTAACCTATAAAAATAGGCGTATCACGAGGCCCTTTCGTCTCGCGCGTTTCGGTGATGAC
GGTGAAAACCTCTGACACATGCAGCTCCCGGAGACGGTCACAGCTTGTCTGTAAGCGGATGCCGGGAGCA
GACAAGCCCGTCAGGGCGCGTCAGCGGGTGTTGGCGGGTGTCGGGGCTGGCTTAACTATGCGGCATCAGA
GCAGATTGTACTGAGAGTGCACCATATGCGGTGTGAAATACCGCACAGATGCGTAAGGAGAAAATACCGC
ATCAGGCGCCATTCGCCATTCAGGCTGCGCAACTGTTGGGAAGGGCGATCGGTGCGGGCCTCTTCGCTAT
TACGCCAGCTGGCGAAAGGGGGATGTGCTGCAAGGCGATTAAGTTGGGTAACGCCAGGGTTTTCCCAGTC
ACGACGTTGTAAAACGACGGCCAGTGCCACGCTCTCCCTTATGCGACTCCTGCATTAGGAAGCAGCCCAG
TAGTAGGTTGAGGCCGTTGAGCACCGCCGCCGCAAGGAATGGTGCATGCAAGGAGATGGCGCCCAACAGT
CCCCCGGCCACGGGGCCTGCCACCATACCCACGCCGAAACAAGCGCTCATGAGCCCGAAGTGGCGAGCCC
GATCTTCCCCATCGGTGATGTCGGCGATATAGGCGCCAGCAACCGCACCTGTGGCGCCGGTGATGCCGGC
CACGATGCGTCCGGCGTAGAGGCGATTAGTCCAATTTGTTAAAGACAGGATATCAGTGGTCCAGGCTCTA
GTTTTGACTCAACAATATCACCAGCTGAAGCCTATAGAGTACGAGCCATAGATAAAATAAAAGATTTTAT
TTAGTCTCCAGAAAAAGGGGGGAATGAAAGACCCCACCTGTAGGTTTGGCAAGCTAGCTTAAGTAACGCC
ATTTTGCAAGGCATGGAAAATACATAACTGAGAATAGAGAAGTTCAGATCAAGGTTAGGAACAGAGAGAC
AGCAGAATATGGGCCAAACAGGATATCTGTGGTAAGCAGTTCCTGCCCCGGCTCAGGGCCAAGAACAGAT
GGTCCCCAGATGCGGTCCCGCCCTCAGCAGTTTCTAGAGAACCATCAGATGTTTCCAGGGTGCCCCAAGG
ACCTGAAATGACCCTGTGCCTTATTTGAACTAACCAATCAGTTCGCTTCTCGCTTCTGTTCGCGCGCTTC
TGCTCCCCGAGCTCAATAAAAGAGCCCACAACCCCTCACTCGGCGCGCCAGTCCTCCGATAGACTGCGTC
GCCCGGGTACCCGTATTCCCAATAAAGCCTCTTGCTGTTTGCATCCGAATCGTGGACTCGCTGATCCTTG
GGAGGGTCTCCTCAGATTGATTGACTGCCCACCTCGGGGGTCTTTCATTTGGAGGTTCCACCGAGATTTG
GAGACCCCTGCCCAGGGACCACCGACCCCCCCGCCGGGAGGTAAGCTGGCCAGCGGTCGTTTCGTGTCTG
TCTCTGTCTTTGTGCGTGTTTGTGCCGGCATCTAATGTTTGCGCCTGCGTCTGTACTAGTTAGCTAACTA
GCTCTGTATCTGGCGGACCCGTGGTGGAACTGACGAGTTCTGAACACCCGGCCGCAACCCTGGGAGACGT
CCCAGGGACTTTGGGGGCCGTTTTTGTGGCCCGACCTGAGGAAGGGAGTCGATGTGGAATCCGACCCCGT
CAGGATATGTGGTTCTGGTAGGAGACGAGAACCTAAAACAGTTCCCGCCTCCGTCTGAATTTTTGCTTTC
GGTTTGGAACCGAAGCCGCGCGTCTTGTCTGCTGCAGCGCTGCAGCATCGTTCTGTGTTGTCTCTGTCTG
ACTGTGTTTCTGTATTTGTCTGAAAATTAGGGCCAGACTGTTACCACTCCCTTAAGTTTGACCTTAGGTC
ACTGGAAAGATGTCGAGCGGATCGCTCACAACCAGTCGGTAGATGTCAAGAAGAGACGTTGGGTTACCTT
CTGCTCTGCAGAATGGCCAACCTTTAACGTCGGATGGCCGCGAGACGGCACCTTTAACCGAGACCTCATC
ACCCAGGTTAAGATCAAGGTCTTTTCACCTGGCCCGCATGGACACCCAGACCAGGTCCCCTACATCGTGA
CCTGGGAAGCCTTGGCTTTTGACCCCCCTCCCTGGGTCAAGCCCTTTGTACACCCTAAGCCTCCGCCTCC
TCTTCCTCCATCCGCCCCGTCTCTCCCCCTTGAACCTCCTCGTTCGACCCCGCCTCGATCCTCCCTTTAT
CCAGCCCTCACTCCTTCTCTAGGCGCCGGAATTAGATCCACCGGTCGCCACCATGGTGAGCAAGGGCGAG
GAGCTGTTCACCGGGGTGGTGCCCATCCTGGTCGAGCTGGACGGCGACGTAAACGGCCACAAGTTCAGCG
TGTCCGGCGAGGGCGAGGGCGATGCCACCTACGGCAAGCTGACCCTGAAGTTCATCTGCACCACCGGCAA
GCTGCCCGTGCCCTGGCCCACCCTCGTGACCACCCTGACCTACGGCGTGCAGTGCTTCAGCCGCTACCCC
GACCACATGAAGCAGCACGACTTCTTCAAGTCCGCCATGCCCGAAGGCTACGTCCAGGAGCGCACCATCT
TCTTCAAGGACGACGGCAACTACAAGACCCGCGCCGAGGTGAAGTTCGAGGGCGACACCCTGGTGAACCG
CATCGAGCTGAAGGGCATCGACTTCAAGGAGGACGGCAACATCCTGGGGCACAAGCTGGAGTACAACTAC
AACAGCCACAACGTCTATATCATGGCCGACAAGCAGAAGAACGGCATCAAGGTGAACTTCAAGATCCGCC
ACAACATCGAGGACGGCAGCGTGCAGCTCGCCGACCACTACCAGCAGAACACCCCCATCGGCGACGGCCC
CGTGCTGCTGCCCGACAACCACTACCTGAGCACCCAGTCCGCCCTGAGCAAAGACCCCAACGAGAAGCGC
GATCACATGGTCCTGCTGGAGTTCGTGACCGCCGCCGGGATCACTCTCGGCATGGACGAGCTGTACAAGT
CCGGACTCAGATCTATGACTGAGTATAAACTTGTGGTGGTTGGAGCTTGTGGCGTAGGCAAGAGCGCCTT
GACGATACAGCTAATTCAGAATCACTTTGTGGATGAGTACGACCCTACGATAGAGGACTCCTACAGGAAA
CAAGTAGTAATTGATGGAGAAACCTGTCTCTTGGATATTCTCGACACAGCAGGTCAAGAGGAGTACAGTG
CAATGAGGGACCAGTACATGAGAACTGGGGAGGGCTTTCTTTGTGTATTTGCCATAAATAATACTAAATC
ATTTGAAGATATTCACCATTATAGAGAACAAATTAAAAGAGTAAAGGACTCTGAAGATGTGCCTATGGTC
CTGGTAGGGAATAAGTGTGATTTGCCTTCTAGAACAGTAGACACGAAACAGGCTCAGGAGTTAGCAAGGA
GTTACGGGATTCCGTTCATTGAGACCTCAGCAAAGACAAGACAGAGAGTGGAGGATGCTTTTTATACATT
GGTGAGAGAGATCCGACAGTACAGATTGAAAAAAATCAGCAAAGAAGAAAAGACTCCTGGCTGTGTGAAA
ATTAAAAAATGCGTTATAATGTAAAAGGGCGAATTCTGCAGATATCCATCACACTGGCGGCCGCTCGACG
GTACCGCGGGCCCAACGAATTCCGCCCCCCCCCCCTAACGTTACTGGCCGAAGCCGCTTGGAATAAGGCC
GGTGTGCGTTTGTCTATATGTTATTTTCCACCATATTGCCGTCTTTTGGCAATGTGAGGGCCCGGAAACC
TGGCCCTGTCTTCTTGACGAGCATTCCTAGGGGTCTTTCCCCTCTCGCCAAAGGAATGCAAGGTCTGTTG
AATGTCGTGAAGGAAGCAGTTCCTCTGGAAGCTTCTTGAAGACAAACAACGTCTGTAGCGACCCTTTGCA
GGCAGCGGAACCCCCCACCTGGCGACAGGTGCCTCTGCGGCCAAAAGCCACGTGTATAAGATACACCTGC
AAAGGCGGCACAACCCCAGTGCCACGTTGTGAGTTGGATAGTTGTGGAAAGAGTCAAATGGCTCTCCTCA
AGCGTATTCAACAAGGGGCTGAAGGATGCCCAGAAGGTACCCCATTGTATGGGATCTGATCTGGGGCCTC
GGTGCACATGCTTTACATGTGTTTAGTCGAGGTTAAAAAAACGTCTAGGCCCCCCGAACCACGGGGACGT
GGTTTTCCTTTGAAAAACACGATGATAATATGGCCACAACCATGACCGAGTACAAGCCCACGGTGCGCCT
CGCCACCCGCGACGACGTCCCCAGGGCCGTACGCACCCTCGCCGCCGCGTTCGCCGACTACCCCGCCACG
CGCCACACCGTCGATCCGGACCGCCACATCGAGCGGGTCACCGAGCTGCAAGAACTCTTCCTCACGCGCG
TCGGGCTCGACATCGGCAAGGTGTGGGTCGCGGACGACGGCGCCGCGGTGGCGGTCTGGACCACGCCGGA
GAGCGTCGAAGCGGGGGCGGTGTTCGCCGAGATCGGCCCGCGCATGGCCGAGTTGAGCGGTTCCCGGCTG
GCCGCGCAGCAACAGATGGAAGGCCTCCTGGCGCCGCACCGGCCCAAGGAGCCCGCGTGGTTCCTGGCCA
CCGTCGGCGTCTCGCCCGACCACCAGGGCAAGGGTCTGGGCAGCGCCGTCGTGCTCCCCGGAGTGGAGGC
GGCCGAGCGCGCCGGGGTGCCCGCCTTCCTGGAGACCTCCGCGCCCCGCAACCTCCCCTTCTACGAGCGG
CTCGGCTTCACCGTCACCGCCGACGTCGAGGTGCCCGAAGGACCGCGCACCTGGTGCATGACCCGCAAGC
CCGGTGCCTGACGCCCGCCCCACGACCCGCAGCGCCCGACCGAAAGGAGCGCACGACCCCATGCATCGAT
GATCTAGAGCTCGCTGATCAGCCTCGACTGTGCCTTCTAGTTGCCAGCCATCTGTTGTTTGCCCCTCCCC
CGTGCCTTCCTTGACCCTGGAAGGTGCCACTCCCACTGTCCTTTCCTAATAAAATGAGGAAATTGCATCG
CATTGTCTGAGTAGGTGTCATTCTATTCTGGGGGGTGGGGTGGGGCAGGACAGCAAGGGGGAGGATTGGG
AAGACAATAGCAGGCATGCTGGGGATGCGGTGGGCTCTATGGCTTCTGAGGCGGAAAGAACCTGCAGCCC
AAGCTT
Features (pLannotate 1.2.2; 23 found; start..end, strand, type, name):
     47..561     +  LTR            3' LTR: 3' long terminal repeat from murine embryonic stem cell virus
    723..739     -  protein_bind   lac operator: The lac repressor binds to the lac operator to inhibit transcription in E. coli. This inhibition can be relieved by adding lactose or isopropyl-β-D-thiogalactopyranoside (IPTG). lac repressor encoded by lacI
    747..777     -  promoter       lac promoter: promoter for the E. coli lac operon
    792..813     -  protein_bind   CAP binding site: CAP binding activates transcription in the presence of cAMP. E. coli catabolite activator protein
    826..918     -  CDS            lacI (fragment): lac repressor; lacI; The lac repressor binds to the lac operator to inhibit transcription in E. coli. This inhibition can be relieved by adding lactose or isopropyl-β-D-thiogalactopyranoside (IPTG).
   1101..1689    -  rep_origin     ori: high-copy-number ColE1/pMB1/pBR322/pUC origin of replication
   1860..2720    -  CDS            AmpR: β-lactamase; bla; confers resistance to ampicillin, carbenicillin, and related antibiotics
   2721..2825    -  promoter       AmpR promoter: bla
   2920..2955    +  CDS            rop (fragment): Rop protein, which maintains plasmids at low copy number; rop
   3057..3156    +  misc_feature   bom (fragment): basis of mobility region from pBR322
   3162..3316    -  CDS            lacZα (fragment): LacZα fragment of β-galactosidase; lacZ fragment
   3319..3592    -  CDS            TcR (fragment): tetracycline efflux protein; tet; confers resistance to tetracycline
   3593..3691    +  CDS            env (fragment): murine leukemia virus gPr80 envelope polyprotein precursor; env; proteolytically cleaved into gp70SU and p15TM subunits
   3733..4249    +  LTR            5' LTR: 5' long terminal repeat from murine embryonic stem cell virus
   4313..4654    +  misc_feature   MESV Ψ: packaging signal of murine embryonic stem cell virus
   4721..5137    +  CDS            gag (truncated): truncated Moloney murine leukemia virus (MMLV) gag gene lacking the start codon
   5163..5879    +  CDS            EGFP: EGFP is a basic (constitutively fluorescent) green fluorescent protein published in 1996, derived from Aequorea victoria. It is reported to be a rapidly-maturing weak dimer with moderate acid sensitivity.
   5895..6461    +  CDS            Kras: RASK_MOUSE - Also known as Kras2. Experimental evidence at protein level: Swiss-Prot protein existence level 1. Ras proteins bind GDP/GTP and possess intrinsic GTPase activity (By similarity). Plays an important role in the regulation of cell proliferation (PubMed:6474169, PubMed:1352876). Plays a role in promoting oncogenic events by inducing transcriptional silencing of tumor suppressor genes (TSGs) in colorectal cancer (CRC) cells in a ZNF304-dependent manner (By similarity). From Mus musculus (Mouse).
   6505..6523    +  misc_feature   MCS (fragment): multiple cloning site
   6636..7098    +  misc_feature   IRES: internal ribosome entry site (IRES) of the encephalomyocarditis virus (EMCV)
   7112..7711    +  CDS            PuroR: puromycin N-acetyltransferase; pac from Streptomyces alboniger; confers resistance to puromycin
   7798..8022    +  polyA_signal   bGH poly(A) signal: bovine growth hormone polyadenylation signal
   8026..8042    +  promoter       SV40 promoter (fragment): SV40 enhancer and early promoter
