[The description below was written by a language model from this plasmid's Addgene catalogue record and pLannotate feature annotations shown in this document.]
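Description:
8024 GFP_Kras_G12C_2A_puro is a gammaretroviral expression plasmid of about 8 kb, built on the depositor's bicistronic GFP-IRES-puro backbone. The annotated viral elements are those of a murine embryonic stem cell virus (MSCV-type) vector: 5′ and 3′ long terminal repeats, the MESV Ψ packaging signal and a truncated, start-codon-deleted MMLV gag segment that extends the packaging region. No separate internal promoter is annotated upstream of the payload, so expression is presumably driven from the 5′ LTR, although the record does not state this explicitly. In E. coli the plasmid is maintained at high copy through a ColE1/pUC-type origin and selected with ampicillin via β-lactamase. Short fragments of lacI, lacZα, rop, bom, TcR and env in the backbone are cloning remnants.

The payload is mouse Kras carrying the oncogenic glycine-12-to-cysteine substitution, fused at its N terminus to EGFP. The "2A" in the name refers to the Kras 2A isoform, not to a self-cleaving peptide. Linkage to the selection marker is instead achieved by an EMCV internal ribosome entry site, which allows puromycin N-acetyltransferase to be translated from the same transcript as the fusion protein. A bGH polyadenylation signal lies downstream of the puromycin gene, ahead of the 3′ LTR. The fusion was inserted by restriction cloning between AgeI and a destroyed SmaI site.

Once packaged into retroviral particles, the construct stably integrates into dividing mammalian cells, which can then be selected with puromycin and tracked by green fluorescence. It is suited to studying mutant KRAS signalling and tumour biology. The associated publication concerns the role of mutant KRAS in malignant pleural effusion formation.
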