Addgene plasmid #64373: 8024 GFP_Kras_G12C_2A_puro
Purpose: This a retroviral expression plasmid expressing GFP tagged G12C mutant Kras 2A oncogene along with puro resistance gene
Depositing lab: Georgios Stathopoulos. Depositing organization: University of Patras. Publication: Mutant KRAS promotes malignant pleural effusion formation. Agalioti T, Giannou AD, Krontira AC, Kanellakis NI, Kati D, Vreka M, Pepe M, Spella M, Lilis I, Zazara DE, Nikolouli E, Spiropoulou N, Papadakis A, Papadia K, Voulgaridis A, Harokopos V, Stamou P, Meiners S, Eickelberg O, Snyder LA, Antimisiaris SG, Kardamakis D, Psallidas I, Marazioti A, Stathopoulos GT. Nat Commun. 2017 May 16;8:15205. doi: 10.1038/ncomms15205. PubMed 28508873.
Backbone
  Vector backbone: 7432 Bicistronic_GFP_ires_puro
  Backbone manufacturer: Theodora Agalioti
  Backbone size w/o insert (bp): 7432
  Total vector size (bp): 8047
  Modifications to backbone: AgeI, HpaI
  Vector type: Retroviral
  Selectable markers: Puromycin
Growth in bacteria
  Bacterial resistance: Ampicillin, 100 μg/mL
  Growth temperature: 37°C
  Growth strain: XL1 Blue
  Copy number: High Copy
Gene/Insert
  Gene/Insert name: mouse Kras2A (alt name: Kras)
  Species: M. musculus (mouse)
  Insert size (bp): 1356
  Mutation: changed glycine 12 to cysteine
  Entrez Gene: Kras (a.k.a. K-Ras, K-Ras 2, K-ras, Ki-ras, Kras-2, Kras2, c-K-ras, c-Ki-ras, p21B, ras)
  Tag / fusion protein: GFP (N terminal on insert)
  Cloning method: Restriction Enzyme; 5′ cloning site AgeI (not destroyed); 3′ cloning site SmaI (destroyed during cloning)
  Sequencing primers: 5′ ccctcactccttctctagg
Terms and licenses: Academic/Nonprofit Terms; Industry Terms: Not Available to Industry
Depositor comments: This plasmid was constructed by Theodora Agalioti in G. Stathopoulos Lab in Patras, Greece.
How to cite: 8024 GFP_Kras_G12C_2A_puro was a gift from Georgios Stathopoulos (Addgene plasmid # 64373 ; http://n2t.net/addgene:64373 ; RRID:Addgene_64373)
