>Addgene plasmid #64373 | 8024 GFP_Kras_G12C_2A_puro | addgene partial sequence | sequence record 114187 | EGFP-C 5'-CATGGTCCTGCTGGAGTTCGTG-3'
AGTCCGGACTCAGATCTATGACTGAGTATAAACTTGTGGTGGTTGGAGCTTGTGGCGTAGGCAAGAGCGC
CTTGACGATACAGCTAATTCAGAATCACTTTGTGGATGAGTACGACCCTACGATAGAGGACTCCTACAGG
AAACAAGTAGTAATTGATGGAGAAACCTGTCTCTTGGATATTCTCGACACAGCAGGTCAAGAGGAGTACA
GTGCAATGAGGGACCAGTACATGAGAACTGGGGAGGGCTTTCTTTGTGTATTTGCCATAAATAATACTAA
ATCATTTGAAGATATTCACCATTATAGAGAACAAATTAAAAGAGTAAAGGACTCTGAAGATGTGCCTATG
GTCCTGGTAGGGAATAAGTGTGATTTGCCTTCTAGAACAGTAGACACGAAACAGGCTCAGGAGTTAGCAA
GGAGTTACGGGATTCCGTTCATTGAGACCTCAGCAAAGACAAGACAGAGAGTGGAGGATGCTTTTTATAC
ATTGGTGAGAGAGATCCGACAGTACAGATTGAAAAAAATCAGCAAAGAAGAAAAGACTCCTGGCTGTGTG
AAAATTAAAAAATGCGTTATAATGTAAAAGGGCGAATTCTGCAGATATCCATCACACTGGCGGCCGCTCG
ACGGTACCGCGGGCCCAACGAATTCCGCCCCCCCCCCCTAACGTTACTGGCCGAAGCCGCTTGGAATAAG
GCCGGTGTGCGTTTGTCTATATGTTATTTTCCACCATATTGCCGTCTTTTGGCNATGTGAGGGCCCGGAA
ACCTGGCCCTGTCTTCTTGACGAGCATTCCTAGGGGTCTTTCCCCTCTC
