>Addgene plasmid #64373 | 8024 GFP_Kras_G12C_2A_puro | addgene partial sequence | sequence record 114188 | BGH-rev 5'-TAGAAGGCACAGTCGAGG-3'
CATGGGGTCGTGCGCTCCTTTCGGTCGGGCGCTGCGGGTCGTGGGGCGGGCGTCAGGCACCGGGCTTGCG
GGTCATGCACCAGGTGCGCGGTCCTTCGGGCACCTCGACGTCGGCGGTGACGGTGAAGCCGAGCCGCTCG
TAGAAGGGGAGGTTGCGGGGCGCGGAGGTCTCCAGGAAGGCGGGCACCCCGGCGCGCTCGGCCGCCTCCA
CTCCGGGGAGCACGACGGCGCTGCCCAGACCCTTGCCCTGGTGGTCGGGCGAGACGCCGACGGTGGCCAG
GAACCACGCGGGCTCCTTGGGCCGGTGCGGCGCCAGGAGGCCTTCCATCTGTTGCTGCGCGGCCAGCCGG
GAACCGCTCAACTCGGCCATGCGCGGGCCGATCTCGGCGAACACCGCCCCCGCTTCGACGCTCTCCGGCG
TGGTCCAGACCGCCACCGCGGCGCCGTCGTCCGCGACCCACACCTTGCCGATGTCGAGCCCGACGCGCGT
GAGGAAGAGTTCTTGCAGCTCGGTGACCCGCTCGATGTGGCGGTCCGGATCGACGGTGTGGCGCGTGGCG
GGGTAGTCGGCGAACGCGGCGGCGAGGGTGCGTACGGCCCTGGGGACGTCGTCGCGGGTGGCGAGGCGCA
CCGTGGGCTTGTACTCGGTCATGGTTGTGGCCATATTATCATCGTGTTTTTCAAAGGAAAACCACGTCCC
CGTGGTTCGGGGGGCCTAGACGTTTTTTTAACCTCGACTAAACACATGTAAAGCATGTGCACCGAGGCCC
CAGATCAGATCCCATACAATGGGGTACCTTCTGGGCATCCTTCAGCCCCTTGTTGAATACGCTTGAGGAG
AGCCATTTGACTCTTTCCACAACTATCCAACTCACAACGTGGCACTGGGGTTGTGCCGCCTTTGCAGGTG
TATCTTATACACGTGGCTTTTGGCCGCA
